>Addgene plasmid #194622 | pVY-7 GFP(+6)-tag1 | addgene full sequence | sequence record 382887 | Addgene NGS Result
GATTCTGTGGATAACCGTATTACCGCCTTTGAGTGAGCTGATACCGCTCGCCGCAGCCGAACGACCGAGC
GCAGCGAGTCAGTGAGCGAGGAAGCGGAAGAGCGCCTGATGCGGTATTTTCTCCTTACGCATCTGTGCGG
TATTTCACACCGCAATGGTGCACTCTCAGTACAATCTGCTCTGATGCCGCATAGTTAAGCCAGTATACAC
TCCGCTATCGCTACGTGACTGGGTCATGGCTGCGCCCCGACACCCGCCAACACCCGCTGACGCGCCCTGA
CGGGCTTGTCTGCTCCCGGCATCCGCTTACAGACAAGCTGTGACCGTCTCCGGGAGCTGCATGTGTCAGA
GGTTTTCACCGTCATCACCGAAACGCGCGAGGCAGCTGCGGTAAAGCTCATCAGCGTGGTCGTGAAGCGA
TTCACAGATGTCTGCCTGTTCATCCGCGTCCAGCTCGTTGAGTTTCTCCAGAAGCGTTAATGTCTGGCTT
CTGATAAAGCGGGCCATGTTAAGGGCGGTTTTTTCCTGTTTGGTCACTGATGCCTCCGTGTAAGGGGGAT
TTCTGTTCATGGGGGTAATGATACCGATGAAACGAGAGAGGATGCTCACGATACGGGTTACTGATGATGA
ACATGCCCGGTTACTGGAACGTTGTGAGGGTAAACAACTGGCGGTATGGATGCGGCGGGACCAGAGAAAA
ATCACTCAGGGTCAATGCCAGCGCTTCGTTAATACAGATGTAGGTGTTCCACAGGGTAGCCAGCAGCATC
CTGCGATGCAGATCCGGAACATAATGGTGCAGGGCGCTGACTTCCGCGTTTCCAGACTTTACGAAACACG
GAAACCGAAGACCATTCATGTTGTTGCTCAGGTCGCAGACGTTTTGCAGCAGCAGTCGCTTCACGTTCGC
TCGCGTATCGGTGATTCATTCTGCTAACCAGTAAGGCAACCCCGCCAGCCTAGCCGGGTCCTCAACGACA
GGAGCACGATCATGCTAGTCATGCCCCGCGCCCACCGGAAGGAGCTGACTGGGTTGAAGGCTCTCAAGGG
CATCGGTCGAGATCCCGGTGCCTAATGAGTGAGCTAACTTACATTAATTGCGTTGCGCTCACTGCCCGCT
TTCCAGTCGGGAAACCTGTCGTGCCAGCTGCATTAATGAATCGGCCAACGCGCGGGGAGAGGCGGTTTGC
GTATTGGGCGCCAGGGTGGTTTTTCTTTTCACCAGTGAGACGGGCAACAGCTGATTGCCCTTCACCGCCT
GGCCCTGAGAGAGTTGCAGCAAGCGGTCCACGCTGGTTTGCCCCAGCAGGCGAAAATCCTGTTTGATGGT
GGTTAACGGCGGGATATAACATGAGCTGTCTTCGGTATCGTCGTATCCCACTACCGAGATGTCCGCACCA
ACGCGCAGCCCGGACTCGGTAATGGCGCGCATTGCGCCCAGCGCCATCTGATCGTTGGCAACCAGCATCG
CAGTGGGAACGATGCCCTCATTCAGCATTTGCATGGTTTGTTGAAAACCGGACATGGCACTCCAGTCGCC
TTCCCGTTCCGCTATCGGCTGAATTTGATTGCGAGTGAGATATTTATGCCAGCCAGCCAGACGCAGACGC
GCCGAGACAGAACTTAATGGGCCCGCTAACAGCGCGATTTGCTGGTGACCCAATGCGACCAGATGCTCCA
CGCCCAGTCGCGTACCGTCTTCATGGGAGAAAATAATACTGTTGATGGGTGTCTGGTCAGAGACATCAAG
AAATAACGCCGGAACATTAGTGCAGGCAGCTTCCACAGCAATGGCATCCTGGTCATCCAGCGGATAGTTA
ATGATCAGCCCACTGACGCGTTGCGCGAGAAGATTGTGCACCGCCGCTTTACAGGCTTCGACGCCGCTTC
GTTCTACCATCGACACCACCACGCTGGCACCCAGTTGATCGGCGCGAGATTTAATCGCCGCGACAATTTG
CGACGGCGCGTGCAGGGCCAGACTGGAGGTGGCAACGCCAATCAGCAACGACTGTTTGCCCGCCAGTTGT
TGTGCCACGCGGTTGGGAATGTAATTCAGCTCCGCCATCGCCGCTTCCACTTTTTCCCGCGTTTTCGCAG
AAACGTGGCTGGCCTGGTTCACCACGCGGGAAACGGTCTGATAAGAGACACCGGCATACTCTGCGACATC
GTATAACGTTACTGGTTTCACATTCACCACCCTGAATTGACTCTCTTCCGGGCGCTATCATGCCATACCG
CGAAAGGTTTTGCGCCATTCGATGGTGTCCGGGATCTCGACGCTCTCCCTTATGCGACTCCTGCATTAGG
AAGCAGCCCAGTAGTAGGTTGAGGCCGTTGAGCACCGCCGCCGCAAGGAATGGTGCATGCAAGGAGATGG
CGCCCAACAGTCCCCCGGCCACGGGGCCTGCCACCATACCCACGCCGAAACAAGCGCTCATGAGCCCGAA
GTGGCGAGCCCGATCTTCCCCATCGGTGATGTCGGCGATATAGGCGCCAGCAACCGCACCTGTGGCGCCG
GTGATGCCGGCCACGATGCGTCCGGCGTAGAGGATCGAGATCGATCTCGATCCCGCGAAATTAATACGAC
TCACTATAGGGGAATTGTGAGCGGATAACAATTCCCCTCTAGAAATAATTTTGTTTAACTTTAAGAAGGA
GATATACCATGGGTCATCACCACCACCATCACGGTGGCGCTAGCAAAGGTGAACGTCTGTTTACTGGTGT
AGTACCGATCTTAGTGGAATTAGACGGCGACGTGAACGGTCATAAATTTAGCGTGCGCGGCGAGGGCGAA
GGTGACGCTACCAATGGTAAATTGACCCTGAAGTTTATTTGCACAACAGGCAAATTACCCGTTCCGTGGC
CCACCTTAGTGACCACCCTGACCTATGGCGTTCAGTGCTTCAGTCGTTACCCTAAACATATGAAACAACA
CGATTTTTTCAAATCAGCCATGCCTGAAGGATATGTTCAAGAGCGTACAATCAGCTTCAAGAAGGATGGC
ACCTATAAAACGCGTGCGGAAGTGAAATTTGAAGGCCGCACATTAGTAAATCGTATCGAACTGAAAGGTC
GTGACTTCAAAGAAGACGGCAACATTTTAGGCCATAAACTGGAATATAACTTTAATTCTCATAACGTGTA
TATTACGGCCGATAAACAGAAGAATGGTATCAAGGCAAATTTCAAAATTCGCCATAACGTGGAGGACGGC
AGCGTTCAATTAGCGGATCATTATCAACAAAACACGCCGATTGGTGATGGGCCTGTACTGTTACCTCGCA
ACCACTACCTGAGCACCCAATCTGCCCTGAGCAAAGATCCGAAAGAAAAACGCGATCACATGGTTCTGTT
AGAATTCGTGACCGCTGCAGGCATTACGCACGGAATGGACGAACGCTACAAGGGCGGTAGCAAAAAGCGT
AAGAAGCGTTAATAACTCGAGTCTGGTAAAGAAACCGCTGCTGCGAAATTTGAACGCCAGCACATGGACT
CGTCTACTAGCGCAGCTTAATTAACCTAGGCTGCTGCCACCGCTGAGCAATAACTAGCATAACCCCTTGG
GGCCTCTAAACGGGTCTTGAGGGGTTTTTTGCTGAAAGGAGGAACTATATCCGGATTGGCGAATGGG
[124 nt withheld, positions 3638-3761]
C
[91 nt withheld, positions 3763-3853]
A
[49 nt withheld, positions 3855-3903]
CCTTTGACGTTGGAGTCCACGTTCTTT
[37 nt withheld, positions 3931-3967]
ACCCTATCTCGGTCTATTCTTTTGATTTATAAGGGATTTTGCCGATTTCGGCCTATTGGTTAAAAAATGA
GCTGATTTAACAAAAATTTAACGCGAATTTTAACAAAATATTAACGTTTACAATTTCTGGCGGCACGATG
GCATGAGATTATCAAAAAGGATCTTCACCTAGATCCTTTTAAATTAAAAATGAAGTTTTAAATCAATCTA
AAGTATATATGAGTAAACTTGGTCTGACAGTTACCAATGCTTAATCAGTGAGGCACCTATCTCAGCGATC
TGTCTATTTCGTTCATCCATAGTTGCCTGACTCCCCGTCGTGTAGATAACTACGATACGGGAGGGCTTAC
CATCTGGCCCCAGTGCTGCAATGATACCGCGAGACCCACGCTCACCGGCTCCAGATTTATCAGCAATAAA
CCAGCCAGCCGGAAGGGCCGAGCGCAGAAGTGGTCCTGCAACTTTATCCGCCTCCATCCAGTCTATTAAT
TGTTGCCGGGAAGCTAGAGTAAGTAGTTCGCCAGTTAATAGTTTGCGCAACGTTGTTGCCATTGCTACAG
GCATCGTGGTGTCACGCTCGTCGTTTGGTATGGCTTCATTCAGCTCCGGTTCCCAACGATCAAGGCGAGT
TACATGATCCCCCATGTTGTGCAAAAAAGCGGTTAGCTCCTTCGGTCCTCCGATCGTTGTCAGAAGTAAG
TTGGCCGCAGTGTTATCACTCATGGTTATGGCAGCACTGCATAATTCTCTTACTGTCATGCCATCCGTAA
GATGCTTTTCTGTGACTGGTGAGTACTCAACCAAGTCATTCTGAGAATAGTGTATGCGGCGACCGAGTTG
CTCTTGCCCGGCGTCAATACGGGATAATACCGCGCCACATAGCAGAACTTTAAAAGTGCTCATCATTGGA
AAACGTTCTTCGGGGCGAAAACTCTCAAGGATCTTACCGCTGTTGAGATCCAGTTCGATGTAACCCACTC
GTGCACCCAACTGATCTTCAGCATCTTTTACTTTCACCAGCGTTTCTGGGTGAGCAAAAACAGGAAGGCA
AAATGCCGCAAAAAAGGGAATAAGGGCGACACGGAAATGTTGAATACTCATACTCTTCCTTTTTCAATCA
TGATTGAAGCATTTATCAGGGTTATTGTCTCATGAGCGGATACATATTTGAATGTATTTAGAAAAATAAA
CAAATAGGTCATGACCAAAATCCCTTAACGTGAGTTTTCGTTCCACTGAGCGTCAGACCCCGTAGAAAAG
ATCAAAGGATCTTCTTGAGATCCTTTTTTTCTGCGCGTAATCTGCTGCTTGCAAACAAAAAAACCACCGC
TACCAGCGGTGGTTTGTTTGCCGGATCAAGAGCTACCAACTCTTTTTCCGAAGGTAACTGGCTTCAGCAG
AGCGCAGATACCAAATACTGTCCTTCTAGTGTAGCCGTAGTTAGGCCACCACTTCAAGAACTCTGTAGCA
CCGCCTACATACCTCGCTCTGCTAATCCTGTTACCAGTGGCTGCTGCCAGTGGCGATAAGTCGTGTCTTA
CCGGGTTGGACTCAAGACGATAGTTACCGGATAAGGCGCAGCGGTCGGGCTGAACGGGGGGTTCGTGCAC
ACAGCCCAGCTTGGAGCGAACGACCTACACCGAACTGAGATACCTACAGCGTGAGCTATGAGAAAGCGCC
ACGCTTCCCGAAGGGAGAAAGGCGGACAGGTATCCGGTAAGCGGCAGGGTCGGAACAGGAGAGCGCACGA
GGGAGCTTCCAGGGGGAAACGCCTGGTATCTTTATAGTCCTGTCGGGTTTCGCCACCTCTGACTTGAGCG
TCGATTTTTGTGATGCTCGTCAGGGGGGCGGAGCCTATGGAAAAACGCCAGCAACGCGGCCTTTTTACGG
TTCCTGGCCTTTTGCTGGCCTTTTGCTCACATGTTCTTTCCTGCGTTATCCCCT
Features (pLannotate 1.2.2; 20 found; start..end, strand, type, name):
      1..100     +  rep_origin     RSF ori (fragment): Plasmids containing the RSF 1030 origin of replication can be propagated in E. coli cells that contain additional plasmids with compatible origins.
    105..244     -  misc_feature   bom: basis of mobility region from pBR322
    346..537     -  CDS            rop: Rop protein, which maintains plasmids at low copy number; rop
    554..934     +  CDS            YPB1_ECOLX: Protein predicted: Swiss-Prot protein existence level 4. From Escherichia coli.
    996..1060    -  CDS            TcR (fragment): tetracycline efflux protein; tet; confers resistance to tetracycline
   1075..1096    -  protein_bind   CAP binding site: CAP binding activates transcription in the presence of cAMP. E. coli catabolite activator protein
   1109..2191    -  CDS            lacI: lac repressor; lacI; The lac repressor binds to the lac operator to inhibit transcription in E. coli. This inhibition can be relieved by adding lactose or isopropyl-β-D-thiogalactopyranoside (IPTG).
   2192..2269    -  promoter       lacI promoter: lacI
   2277..2556    -  CDS            TcR (fragment): tetracycline efflux protein; tet; confers resistance to tetracycline
   2582..2600    +  promoter       T7 promoter: promoter for bacteriophage T7 RNA polymerase
   2601..2625    +  protein_bind   lac operator: The lac repressor binds to the lac operator to inhibit transcription in E. coli. This inhibition can be relieved by adding lactose or isopropyl-β-D-thiogalactopyranoside (IPTG). lac repressor encoded by lacI
   2640..2662    +  RBS            RBS: efficient ribosome binding site from bacteriophage T7 gene 10 (Olins and Rangwala, 1989)
   2702..3412    +  CDS            Superfolder GFP: Superfolder GFP is a basic (constitutively fluorescent) green fluorescent protein published in 2005, derived from Aequorea victoria. It is reported to be a very rapidly-maturing weak dimer.
   3458..3499    +  CDS            S-Tag (fragment): affinity and epitope tag derived from pancreatic ribonuclease A
   3529..3546    +  CDS            SET1 (fragment): solubility-enhancement tag derived from T7 phage gene 10B
   3554..3601    +  terminator     T7 terminator: transcription terminator for bacteriophage T7 RNA polymerase
   3638..4093    +  rep_origin     f1 ori (sequence partly withheld): f1 bacteriophage origin of replication; arrow indicates direction of (+) strand synthesis
   4208..5068    -  CDS            AmpR: β-lactamase; bla; confers resistance to ampicillin, carbenicillin, and related antibiotics
   5069..5161    -  promoter       AmpR promoter: bla
   5242..5830    +  rep_origin     ori: high-copy-number ColE1/pMB1/pBR322/pUC origin of replication
