[The description below was written by a language model from this plasmid's Addgene catalogue record and pLannotate feature annotations shown in this document.]
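Description:
pVY-7 GFP(+6)-tag1 is a bacterial expression plasmid of about 5.9 kb built on the pETDuet backbone. It is designed to produce a charge-engineered green fluorescent protein carrying a short cationic peptide in E. coli. It replicates from a ColE1/pMB1-type origin, and the backbone also retains the pBR322 bom region and the rop gene. Selection is by ampicillin through the β-lactamase gene and its own promoter. An f1 phage origin is present as well. Annotated short matches to an RSF origin and to tetracycline-resistance sequence are only fragments and appear to be backbone remnants rather than functional elements.

The expression cassette is a standard T7/lac arrangement. A T7 promoter is followed by a lac operator and the strong phage T7 gene 10 ribosome binding site, then the coding region, and finally a T7 terminator. The plasmid-borne lacI gene supplies repressor, so transcription stays low until IPTG induction in a host that provides T7 RNA polymerase. The insert, cloned between NcoI and XhoI, is annotated as a superfolder GFP-derived sequence. The catalogue describes it as GFP(+6), a name that suggests a variant with a net charge of +6. It has a short N-terminal histidine-containing leader and a C-terminal "tag1", a flexible linker followed by a lysine/arginine-rich stretch. The S-Tag fragment annotated downstream of the insert belongs to the pETDuet backbone, and the record does not indicate that it forms part of the expressed fusion.

According to the record, this plasmid belongs to a set of fluorescent proteins with cationic peptide tags used to promote biomolecular condensate formation in E. coli, with GFP fluorescence presumably serving to visualise the resulting intracellular phase separation.
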