Addgene plasmid #194622: pVY-7 GFP(+6)-tag1
Purpose: fluorescent proteins with cationic peptide tags to promote biomolecular condensate formation in E. coli
Depositing lab: Allie Obermeyer. Depositing organization: Columbia University. Publication: Intracellular phase separation of globular proteins facilitated by short cationic peptides. Yeong V, Wang JW, Horn JM, Obermeyer AC. Nat Commun. 2022 Dec 22;13(1):7882. doi: 10.1038/s41467-022-35529-2. PubMed 36550144.
Backbone
  Vector backbone: pETDuet
  Total vector size (bp): 5914
  Vector type: Bacterial Expression
Growth in bacteria
  Bacterial resistance: Ampicillin, 100 μg/mL
  Growth temperature: 37°C
  Growth strain: DH5alpha
  Copy number: High Copy
Gene/Insert
  Gene/Insert name: GFP(+6)-GGSKKRKKR (alt name: GFP(+6)-tag1)
  Promoter: T7
  Tag / fusion protein: GGSKKRKKR (C terminal on insert); MGHHHHHGGA (N terminal on insert)
  Cloning method: Restriction Enzyme; 5′ cloning site NcoI (not destroyed); 3′ cloning site XhoI (not destroyed)
  Sequencing primers: 5′ T7; 3′ T7-term
Terms and licenses: Academic/Nonprofit Terms; Industry Terms: Not Available to Industry
Depositor comments: Please visit https://www.biorxiv.org/content/10.1101/2021.07.08.450573v1 for bioRxiv preprint.
How to cite: pVY-7 GFP(+6)-tag1 was a gift from Allie Obermeyer (Addgene plasmid # 194622 ; http://n2t.net/addgene:194622 ; RRID:Addgene_194622)
